Addgene plasmid #215913: pcDNA.5.1-FHS-TNRC6A-FL-S1332A/S1346A
Purpose: Expression of full-length TNRC6A with S1332A/S1346A mutation
Depositing lab: Kumiko Ui-Tei. Depositing organization: The University of Tokyo. Publication: Identification of Phosphorylated Amino Acids in Human TNRC6A C-Terminal Region and Their Effects on the Interaction with the CCR4-NOT Complex. Munakata F, Suzawa M, Ui-Tei K. Genes (Basel). 2021 Feb 13;12(2):271. doi: 10.3390/genes12020271. PubMed 33668648.
Backbone
  Vector backbone: pcDNA5/FRT/TO
  Vector type: Mammalian Expression
Growth in bacteria
  Bacterial resistance: Ampicillin, 100 μg/mL
  Growth temperature: 37°C
  Growth strain: DH5alpha
  Copy number: High Copy
Gene/Insert
  Gene/Insert name: TNRC6A
  Species: H. sapiens (human)
  Mutation: Full length of TNRC6A, S1332A, S1346A
  Entrez Gene: TNRC6A (a.k.a. CAGH26, FAME6, GW1, GW182, TNRC6)
  Tag / fusion protein: Flag-HA-SBP (N terminal on insert)
  Cloning method: Restriction Enzyme; 5′ cloning site Unknown (unknown if destroyed)
Terms and licenses: Academic/Nonprofit Terms; Industry Terms: Not Available to Industry
How to cite: pcDNA.5.1-FHS-TNRC6A-FL-S1332A/S1346A was a gift from Kumiko Ui-Tei (Addgene plasmid # 215913 ; http://n2t.net/addgene:215913 ; RRID:Addgene_215913)
