[The description below was written by a language model from this plasmid's Addgene catalogue record and pLannotate feature annotations shown in this document.]
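Description:
pcDNA.5.1-FHS-TNRC6A-FL-S1332A/S1346A is a mammalian expression plasmid of about 10.5 kb built on the pcDNA5/FRT/TO backbone. It is propagated in E. coli through a high-copy ColE1/pUC-type origin and selected with ampicillin via the bla gene. The expression cassette is driven by the human CMV immediate-early enhancer and promoter. Two short tet operator matches lie immediately downstream of the promoter, annotated by the software as fragments of tet-responsive promoters. This is the CMV/TetO2 arrangement expected of this backbone, which allows transcription to be held off in cells expressing the Tet repressor and induced with tetracycline or doxycycline. In cells lacking the repressor the promoter behaves constitutively. A bGH polyadenylation signal terminates the transcript.

The insert is full-length human TNRC6A (GW182), a scaffold protein of miRNA- and siRNA-mediated silencing that bridges Argonaute proteins to the CCR4-NOT and PAN deadenylase complexes. It carries serine-to-alanine substitutions at positions 1332 and 1346, which prevent phosphorylation at those residues. An N-terminal Flag-HA-SBP tandem tag allows immunodetection and affinity purification, including capture on streptavidin through the SBP peptide. Downstream, an FRT site directly precedes a hygromycin resistance gene with an SV40 poly(A) signal. No intact promoter is annotated ahead of this gene, consistent with a design in which FLP-mediated integration at a genomic FRT site supplies the promoter and permits hygromycin selection of isogenic stable lines. According to the record, the plasmid is used to express the phospho-deficient mutant, in the context of work on how phosphorylation of the TNRC6A C-terminal region affects its interaction with CCR4-NOT.
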