Features (pLannotate 1.2.2; 27 found; start..end, strand, type, name):
     28..80      -  misc_feature   bom (fragment): basis of mobility region from pBR322
    235..614     +  enhancer       CMV enhancer: human cytomegalovirus immediate early enhancer
    615..818     +  promoter       CMV promoter: human cytomegalovirus (CMV) immediate early promoter
    820..839     +  promoter       PLtetO-1 promoter (fragment): modified phage lambda PL promoter with tet operator sites (Lutz and Bujard, 1997)
    841..860     +  promoter       PLtetO-1 promoter (fragment): modified phage lambda PL promoter with tet operator sites (Lutz and Bujard, 1997)
    868..901     +  promoter       TRE3GV promoter (fragment): 3rd-generation Tet-responsive promoter that can be activated by binding of Tet-On® 3G, optimized for retroviral and lentiviral vectors
    971..990     +  misc_feature   MCS (fragment): pBluescript multiple cloning site
    998..1021    +  CDS            3xFLAG (fragment): three tandem FLAG® epitope tags
   1022..1049    +  CDS            3xHA (fragment): three tandem HA epitope tags
   1052..1165    +  CDS            SBP: streptavidin-binding peptide selected from a peptide library; binds streptavidin with nanomolar affinity (Keefe et al., 2001)
   1181..6307    +  CDS            TNRC6A (fragment): TNR6A_HUMAN - Also known as CAGH26, KIAA1460, TNRC6. Experimental evidence at protein level: Swiss-Prot protein existence level 1. Plays a role in RNA-mediated gene silencing by both micro- RNAs (miRNAs) and short interfering RNAs (siRNAs). Required for miRNA- dependent repression of translation and for siRNA-dependent endonucleolytic cleavage of complementary mRNAs by argonaute family proteins. As a scaffolding protein, associates with argonaute proteins bound to partially complementary mRNAs, and can simultaneously recruit CCR4-NOT and PAN deadenylase complexes. From Homo sapiens (Human).
   6316..6363    +  misc_feature   MCS (fragment): pBluescript multiple cloning site
   6403..6421    -  promoter       T7 promoter: promoter for bacteriophage T7 RNA polymerase
   6454..6678    +  polyA_signal   bGH poly(A) signal: bovine growth hormone polyadenylation signal
   6682..6703    +  promoter       SV40 promoter (fragment): SV40 enhancer and early promoter
   6724..6957    +  rep_origin     f1 ori (fragment) (sequence partly withheld): f1 bacteriophage origin of replication; arrow indicates direction of (+) strand synthesis
   6962..7009    +  protein_bind   FRT: FLP-mediated recombination occurs in the 8-bp core sequence TCTAGAAA (Turan and Bode, 2011). FLP recombinase from the Saccharomyces cerevisiae 2μ plasmid
   7017..8039    +  CDS            HygR: aminoglycoside phosphotransferase from E. coli; aph(4)-Ia; confers resistance to hygromycin
   8049..8174    +  CDS            ble (fragment): BLE_KLEPN - Experimental evidence at protein level: Swiss-Prot protein existence level 1. Binding protein with a strong affinity to the bleomycin family of antibiotics. Binds to CL990; an antimitotic-antibiotic compound. From Klebsiella pneumoniae.
   8169..8290    +  polyA_signal   SV40 poly(A) signal: SV40 polyadenylation signal
   8363..8379    -  protein_bind   lac operator: The lac repressor binds to the lac operator to inhibit transcription in E. coli. This inhibition can be relieved by adding lactose or isopropyl-β-D-thiogalactopyranoside (IPTG). lac repressor encoded by lacI
   8387..8417    -  promoter       lac promoter: promoter for the E. coli lac operon
   8432..8453    -  protein_bind   CAP binding site: CAP binding activates transcription in the presence of cAMP. E. coli catabolite activator protein
   8466..8558    -  CDS            lacI (fragment): lac repressor; lacI; The lac repressor binds to the lac operator to inhibit transcription in E. coli. This inhibition can be relieved by adding lactose or isopropyl-β-D-thiogalactopyranoside (IPTG).
   8741..9329    -  rep_origin     ori: high-copy-number ColE1/pMB1/pBR322/pUC origin of replication
   9500..10360   -  CDS            AmpR: β-lactamase; bla; confers resistance to ampicillin, carbenicillin, and related antibiotics
  10361..10465   -  promoter       AmpR promoter: bla
>Addgene plasmid #215913 | pcDNA.5.1-FHS-TNRC6A-FL-S1332A/S1346A | addgene full sequence | sequence record 443745 | Addgene NGS Result
GACGGATCGGGAGATCTCCCGATCCCCTATGGTGCACTCTCAGTACAATCTGCTCTGATGCCGCATAGTT
AAGCCAGTATCTGCTCCCTGCTTGTGTGTTGGAGGTCGCTGAGTAGTGCGCGAGCAAAATTTAAGCTACA
ACAAGGCAAGGCTTGACCGACAATTGCATGAAGAATCTGCTTAGGGTTAGGCGTTTTGCGCTGCTTCGCG
ATGTACGGGCCAGATATACGCGTTGACATTGATTATTGACTAGTTATTAATAGTAATCAATTACGGGGTC
ATTAGTTCATAGCCCATATATGGAGTTCCGCGTTACATAACTTACGGTAAATGGCCCGCCTGGCTGACCG
CCCAACGACCCCCGCCCATTGACGTCAATAATGACGTATGTTCCCATAGTAACGCCAATAGGGACTTTCC
ATTGACGTCAATGGGTGGAGTATTTACGGTAAACTGCCCACTTGGCAGTACATCAAGTGTATCATATGCC
AAGTACGCCCCCTATTGACGTCAATGACGGTAAATGGCCCGCCTGGCATTATGCCCAGTACATGACCTTA
TGGGACTTTCCTACTTGGCAGTACATCTACGTATTAGTCATCGCTATTACCATGGTGATGCGGTTTTGGC
AGTACATCAATGGGCGTGGATAGCGGTTTGACTCACGGGGATTTCCAAGTCTCCACCCCATTGACGTCAA
TGGGAGTTTGTTTTGGCACCAAAATCAACGGGACTTTCCAAAATGTCGTAACAACTCCGCCCCATTGACG
CAAATGGGCGGTAGGCGTGTACGGTGGGAGGTCTATATAAGCAGAGCTCTCCCTATCAGTGATAGAGATC
TCCCTATCAGTGATAGAGATCGTCGACGAGCTCGTTTAGTGAACCGTCAGATCGCCTGGAGACGCCATCC
ACGCTGTTTTGACCTCCATAGAAGACACCGGGACCGATCCAGCCTCCGGACTCTAGCGTTTCCACCGCGG
TGGCGGCCGCCACCATGGATTACAAGGATGACGACGATAAGTACCCATACGATGTTCCAGATTACGCTTC
TATGGACGAGAAGACCACCGGCTGGCGGGGCGGCCACGTGGTGGAGGGCCTGGCCGGCGAGCTGGAGCAG
CTGCGGGCCAGGCTGGAGCACCACCCTCAGGGCCAGCGGGAGCCCTGCCCGGGCGGATCCATGGATGCTG
ATTCTGCCTCCAGTTCTGAATCAGAGAGAAACATCACTATCATGGCTTCAGGGAACACAGGTGGTGAAAA
AGATGGCCTTCGGAATAGCACTGGACTTGGTTCCCAAAACAAGTTTGTAGTTGGTAGCAGCAGCAATAAT
GTGGGCCATGGAAGTAGTACTGGGCCATGGGGTTTTTCCCATGGAGCCATAATAAGCACATGTCAGGTCT
CTGTGGATGCTCCTGAAAGCAAATCTGAAAGTAGCAACAATAGAATGAATGCTTGGGGCACTGTAAGTTC
TTCATCAAATGGAGGGTTAAATCCAAGCACTTTGAATTCAGCTAGCAACCATGGTGCCTGGCCAGTATTA
GAGAACAATGGACTTGCCCTAAAAGGGCCTGTAGGGAGTGGTAGTTCTGGCATTAATATTCAGTGCAGTA
CTATAGGCCAGATGCCTAACAATCAGAGTATTAACTCTAAAGTGAGTGGTGGTTCTACCCATGGTACCTG
GGGAAGCCTTCAGGAAACTTGTGAATCTGAAGTAAGTGGTACACAGAAGGTTTCATTCAGTGGTCAACCT
CAAAATATTACCACTGAAATGACTGGACCAAATAACACTACTAACTTTATGACCTCTAGTTTACCAAACT
CCGGTTCAGTGCAGAATAATGAGCTGCCTAGTAGTAACACAGGGGCCTGGCGTGTGAGCACAATGAATCA
TCCTCAGATGCAGGCTCCATCAGGTATGAATGGCACTTCCCTTTCTCACCTTAGCAATGGAGAGTCAAAA
AGTGGAGGCTCTTATGGTACTACATGGGGTGCCTATGGTTCTAATTACTCTGGAGACAAATGTTCAGGCC
CTAATGGCCAAGCTAATGGTGACACTGTGAATGCAACTCTAATGCAGCCTGGCGTAAATGGTCCTATGGG
CACTAACTTTCAAGTTAACACAAACAAAGGAGGTGGTGTGTGGGAATCTGGTGCAGCAAACTCCCAGAGT
ACATCATGGGGAAGTGGAAATGGCGCAAATTCTGGAGGAAGTCGAAGAGGATGGGGAACCCCTGCACAAA
ACACTGGCACTAATTTACCCAGCGTTGAGTGGAACAAACTGCCTAGCAATCAGCATTCCAATGATAGTGC
AAATGGCAATGGTAAGACGTTTACAAATGGATGGAAATCTACTGAGGAAGAGGATCAGGGTTCTGCCACA
TCTCAGACAAATGAGCAAAGCAGTGTGTGGGCCAAAACAGGAGGTACAGTGGAGAGCGATGGTAGTACAG
AAAGCACTGGACGCCTTGAGGAAAAAGGAACTGGGGAAAGTCAGAGTAGAGACAGAAGAAAAATTGATCA
GCACACATTACTCCAAAGCATTGTAAACAGAACTGACTTAGATCCACGTGTCCTGTCCAACTCTGGTTGG
GGACAGACTCCTATTAAGCAGAATACTGCCTGGGATACAGAAACATCACCTAGAGGGGAACGAAAGACTG
ACAATGGGACAGAGGCCTGGGGAAGCTCTGCAACACAGACTTTTAACTCAGGGGCATGTATAGATAAGAC
TAGCCCTAATGGTAATGATACCTCATCTGTATCAGGGTGGGGCGATCCCAAACCTGCTCTGAGGTGGGGA
GATTCCAAAGGCTCAAACTGCCAGGGGGGGTGGGAAGATGATTCTGCTGCTACAGGAATGGTCAAGAGCA
ATCAGTGGGGGAATTGCAAAGAGGAGAAGGCTGCATGGAATGACTCGCAAAAGAATAAACAGGGATGGGG
TGATGGACAAAAATCAAGCCAAGGGTGGTCTGTTTCTGCCAGTGATAACTGGGGAGAAACTTCAAGGAAT
AACCATTGGGGTGAGGCCAATAAGAAATCCAGCTCAGGAGGTAGTGACAGTGACAGGTCCGTTTCCGGTT
GGAACGAACTTGGTAAAACTAGTTCTTTCACTTGGGGAAACAACATAAATCCAAATAATTCATCAGGATG
GGATGAATCTTCTAAACCTACTCCTTCCCAGGGATGGGGAGACCCTCCAAAGTCTAATCAGTCTCTAGGT
TGGGGAGATTCGTCAAAGCCAGTCAGCTCTCCAGACTGGAACAAGCAACAAGACATTGTTGGATCTTGGG
GAATCCCACCAGCTACAGGCAAACCTCCTGGTACAGGCTGGCTGGGGGGACCTATACCAGCCCCAGCAAA
AGAAGAAGAACCCACAGGCTGGGAGGAACCATCCCCAGAATCTATACGTCGCAAAATGGAGATTGATGAT
GGAACTTCAGCTTGGGGAGATCCAAGCAAATACAACTACAAAAATGTGAACATGTGGAACAAAAACGTCC
CAAATGGCAACAGCCGTTCAGACCAGCAAGCACAGGTACATCAGCTGCTAACGCCTGCAAGTGCCATCTC
AAACAAAGAGGCAAGCAGTGGCTCTGGCTGGGGTGAGCCCTGGGGGGAGCCTTCTACTCCAGCCACAACT
GTGGATAATGGTACTTCAGCATGGGGTAAGCCCATAGACAGTGGTCCCAGCTGGGGGGAACCCATTGCTG
CGGCATCCAGCACATCCACGTGGGGCTCCAGCTCTGTTGGTCCACAAGCATTAAGCAAATCTGGGCCAAA
ATCTATGCAAGATGGCTGGTGTGGTGATGATATGCCATTGCCTGGAAATCGCCCCACTGGCTGGGAAGAG
GAAGAGGATGTGGAGATTGGAATGTGGAATAGTAATTCATCTCAAGAGCTTAACTCATCTTTAAATTGGC
CACCATATACAAAGAAAATGTCATCGAAGGGTCTGAGTGGCAAAAAAAGGAGAAGGGAAAGGGGAATGAT
GAAAGGTGGAAACAAACAAGAAGAAGCGTGGATAAATCCATTTGTTAAACAGTTTTCAAACATCAGTTTT
TCGAGAGACTCACCAGAGGAAAATGTACAAAGCAATAAGATGGACCTTTCTGGAGGAATGTTACAAGACA
AACGAATGGAGATAGATAAACATAGCCTAAATATTGGTGATTACAATCGAACGGTCGGGAAAGGCCCTGG
TTCTCGGCCTCAGATTTCCAAAGAGTCTTCCATGGAGCGCAATCCTTATTTTGATAAGGATGGCATTGTA
GCAGATGAATCCCAAAACATGCAGTTTATGTCCAGTCAAAGCATGAAGCTTCCCCCTTCAAATAGTGCAC
TACCTAACCAGGCCCTTGGCTCCATAGCAGGGCTGGGTATGCAAAACTTGAATTCTGTTAGACAGAATGG
CAATCCCAGTATGTTTGGTGTTGGAAACACAGCAGCACAACCCCGGGGCATGCAGCAGCCTCCAGCACAA
CCTCTTAGTTCATCTCAGCCTAATCTCCGTGCTCAAGTGCCTCCTCCATTACTCTCCCCTCAGGTTCCAG
TTTCATTGCTGAAGTATGCACCAAACAACGGTGGCCTGAATCCACTCTTTGGCCCTCAACAGGTAGCCAT
GCTGAACCAGCTATCCCAGCTAAACCAGCTTTCTCAGATCTCCCAGTTACAGCGATTGTTAGCGCAGCAG
CAAAGGGCGCAGAGTCAGAGAAGCGTGCCTTCTGGGAACCGGCCGCAGCAAGACCAGCAGGGTCGACCTC
TTAGTGTGCAGCAGCAAATGATGCAACAATCTCGTCAACTTGATCCAAACCTGTTGGTGAAGCAGCAGAC
TCCACCATCTCAGCAGCAGCCACTCCATCAGCCAGCCATGAAGTCTTTCCTTGACAATGTCATGCCCCAC
ACTACACCTGAGCTGCAAAAAGGGCCATCACCAATAAATGCTTTCAGCAACTTCCCTATAGGCTTGAACT
CAAACTTGAATGTAAATATGGATATGAACAGTATTAAAGAGCCACAGTCAAGACTAAGGAAGTGGACGAC
AGTGGACAGCATTTCTGTGAACACATCTTTGGATCAAAACTCCAGCAAACATGGTGCTATTTCAAGTGGT
TTCAGGCTGGAAGAGTCTCCATTTGTTCCCTATGACTTTATGAACAGCAGTACTTCACCAGCCGCTCCTC
CAGGTTCAATAGGAGATGGCTGGCCACGTGCCAAAGCTCCTAACGGCTCTAGCAGTGTTAATTGGCCACC
AGAATTTCGTCCTGGTGAGCCATGGAAAGGTTATCCAAACATTGACCCTGAAACTGACCCTTACGTCACT
CCTGGCAGTGTCATAAACAATCTTTCAATTAATACTGTGCGGGAAGTTGACCACCTCAGGGACAGGAACA
GTGGGTCATCCTCATCCTTGAACACCACGCTGCCTTCAACTAGTGCCTGGTCATCCATTCGTGCCTCCAA
CTACAACGTTCCCCTCAGCAGTACAGCACAAAGCACTTCAGCCAGAAATAGTGATTCCAAATTGACATGG
TCTCCTGGTTCAGTTACAAACACCTCTCTGGCTCATGAGCTGTGGAAGGTCCCTTTGCCACCTAAAAACA
TCACTGCTCCGTCCCGCCCACCTCCGGGACTGACTGGTCAGAAGCCACCCTTGTCTACGTGGGATAATTC
TCCCCTTCGTATAGGTGGAGGATGGGGAAATTCTGACGCCAGATATACCCCAGGTTCCAGCTGGGGTGAG
AGCAGCTCAGGGAGAATAACAAATTGGCTTGTTCTAAAAAACCTTACACCTCAGATCGATGGCTCAACTC
TGCGCACTCTGTGCATGCAGCACGGCCCGCTGATCACATTCCACCTGAACCTCCCTCACGGAAATGCTCT
GGTCCGCTACAGTTCAAAAGAAGAGGTAGTGAAGGCACAAAAGTCTCTGCACATGTGTGTACTGGGGAAC
ACTACTATTCTTGCTGAGTTTGCCAGTGAAGAGGAGATCAGTCGTTTCTTTGCACAAAGCCAGTCTCTGA
CCCCTTCTCCCGGCTGGCAGTCTCTCGGGTCCAGCCAGAGCCGGCTGGGCTCCCTCGACTGTTCCCACTC
ATTCTCCAGCCGGACCGATCTCAATCACTGGAATGGTGCTGGGCTGTCGGGAACTAACTGTGGAGACCTT
CACGGCACTTCACTCTGGGGGACCCCGCATTATTCCACAAGCCTGTGGGGTCCCCCAAGCAGCAGCGACC
CCCGAGGAATTAGCAGCCCATCTCCCATTAACGCTTTTCTTTCTGTTGACCACCTGGGTGGGGGTGGAGA
GTCCATGTAATCTAGGATATCAAGCTTATCGATACCGTCGACCTCGAGGGGGGGCCCGGTACCTTAATTA
ATTAAGGTACCAGGTAAGTGTACCCAATTCGCCCTATAGTGAGTCGTATTACAATTCACTCGAAACCCGC
TGATCAGCCTCGACTGTGCCTTCTAGTTGCCAGCCATCTGTTGTTTGCCCCTCCCCCGTGCCTTCCTTGA
CCCTGGAAGGTGCCACTCCCACTGTCCTTTCCTAATAAAATGAGGAAATTGCATCGCATTGTCTGAGTAG
GTGTCATTCTATTCTGGGGGGTGGGGTGGGGCAGGACAGCAAGGGGGAGGATTGGGAAGACAATAGCAGG
CATGCTGGGGATGCGGTGGGCTCTATGGCTTCTGAGGCGGAAAGAACCAGCTGGGGCTCTAGGGGGTATC
CCC
[124 nt withheld, positions 6724-6847]
C
[91 nt withheld, positions 6849-6939]
AGGGTGATGGTTCACGTACCTAGAAGTTCCTATTCCGAAGTTCCTATTCTCTAGAAAGTATAGGAACTTC
CTTGGCCAAAAAGCCTGAACTCACCGCGACGTCTGTCGAGAAGTTTCTGATCGAAAAGTTCGACAGCGTC
TCCGACCTGATGCAGCTCTCGGAGGGCGAAGAATCTCGTGCTTTCAGCTTCGATGTAGGAGGGCGTGGAT
ATGTCCTGCGGGTAAATAGCTGCGCCGATGGTTTCTACAAAGATCGTTATGTTTATCGGCACTTTGCATC
GGCCGCGCTCCCGATTCCGGAAGTGCTTGACATTGGGGAATTCAGCGAGAGCCTGACCTATTGCATCTCC
CGCCGTGCACAGGGTGTCACGTTGCAAGACCTGCCTGAAACCGAACTGCCCGCTGTTCTGCAGCCGGTCG
CGGAGGCCATGGATGCGATCGCTGCGGCCGATCTTAGCCAGACGAGCGGGTTCGGCCCATTCGGACCGCA
AGGAATCGGTCAATACACTACATGGCGTGATTTCATATGCGCGATTGCTGATCCCCATGTGTATCACTGG
CAAACTGTGATGGACGACACCGTCAGTGCGTCCGTCGCGCAGGCTCTCGATGAGCTGATGCTTTGGGCCG
AGGACTGCCCCGAAGTCCGGCACCTCGTGCACGCGGATTTCGGCTCCAACAATGTCCTGACGGACAATGG
CCGCATAACAGCGGTCATTGACTGGAGCGAGGCGATGTTCGGGGATTCCCAATACGAGGTCGCCAACATC
TTCTTCTGGAGGCCGTGGTTGGCTTGTATGGAGCAGCAGACGCGCTACTTCGAGCGGAGGCATCCGGAGC
TTGCAGGATCGCCGCGGCTCCGGGCGTATATGCTCCGCATTGGTCTTGACCAACTCTATCAGAGCTTGGT
TGACGGCAATTTCGATGATGCAGCTTGGGCGCAGGGTCGATGCGACGCAATCGTCCGATCCGGAGCCGGG
ACTGTCGGGCGTACACAAATCGCCCGCAGAAGCGCGGCCGTCTGGACCGATGGCTGTGTAGAAGTACTCG
CCGATAGTGGAAACCGACGCCCCAGCACTCGTCCGAGGGCAAAGGAATAGCACGTACTACGAGATTTCGA
TTCCACCGCCGCCTTCTATGAAAGGTTGGGCTTCGGAATCGTTTTCCGGGACGCCGGCTGGATGATCCTC
CAGCGCGGGGATCTCATGCTGGAGTTCTTCGCCCACCCCAACTTGTTTATTGCAGCTTATAATGGTTACA
AATAAAGCAATAGCATCACAAATTTCACAAATAAAGCATTTTTTTCACTGCATTCTAGTTGTGGTTTGTC
CAAACTCATCAATGTATCTTATCATGTCTGTATACCGTCGACCTCTAGCTAGAGCTTGGCGTAATCATGG
TCATAGCTGTTTCCTGTGTGAAATTGTTATCCGCTCACAATTCCACACAACATACGAGCCGGAAGCATAA
AGTGTAAAGCCTGGGGTGCCTAATGAGTGAGCTAACTCACATTAATTGCGTTGCGCTCACTGCCCGCTTT
CCAGTCGGGAAACCTGTCGTGCCAGCTGCATTAATGAATCGGCCAACGCGCGGGGAGAGGCGGTTTGCGT
ATTGGGCGCTCTTCCGCTTCCTCGCTCACTGACTCGCTGCGCTCGGTCGTTCGGCTGCGGCGAGCGGTAT
CAGCTCACTCAAAGGCGGTAATACGGTTATCCACAGAATCAGGGGATAACGCAGGAAAGAACATGTGAGC
AAAAGGCCAGCAAAAGGCCAGGAACCGTAAAAAGGCCGCGTTGCTGGCGTTTTTCCATAGGCTCCGCCCC
CCTGACGAGCATCACAAAAATCGACGCTCAAGTCAGAGGTGGCGAAACCCGACAGGACTATAAAGATACC
AGGCGTTTCCCCCTGGAAGCTCCCTCGTGCGCTCTCCTGTTCCGACCCTGCCGCTTACCGGATACCTGTC
CGCCTTTCTCCCTTCGGGAAGCGTGGCGCTTTCTCATAGCTCACGCTGTAGGTATCTCAGTTCGGTGTAG
GTCGTTCGCTCCAAGCTGGGCTGTGTGCACGAACCCCCCGTTCAGCCCGACCGCTGCGCCTTATCCGGTA
ACTATCGTCTTGAGTCCAACCCGGTAAGACACGACTTATCGCCACTGGCAGCAGCCACTGGTAACAGGAT
TAGCAGAGCGAGGTATGTAGGCGGTGCTACAGAGTTCTTGAAGTGGTGGCCTAACTACGGCTACACTAGA
AGAACAGTATTTGGTATCTGCGCTCTGCTGAAGCCAGTTACCTTCGGAAAAAGAGTTGGTAGCTCTTGAT
CCGGCAAACAAACCACCGCTGGTAGCGGTGGTTTTTTTGTTTGCAAGCAGCAGATTACGCGCAGAAAAAA
AGGATCTCAAGAAGATCCTTTGATCTTTTCTACGGGGTCTGACGCTCAGTGGAACGAAAACTCACGTTAA
GGGATTTTGGTCATGAGATTATCAAAAAGGATCTTCACCTAGATCCTTTTAAATTAAAAATGAAGTTTTA
AATCAATCTAAAGTATATATGAGTAAACTTGGTCTGACAGTTACCAATGCTTAATCAGTGAGGCACCTAT
CTCAGCGATCTGTCTATTTCGTTCATCCATAGTTGCCTGACTCCCCGTCGTGTAGATAACTACGATACGG
GAGGGCTTACCATCTGGCCCCAGTGCTGCAATGATACCGCGAGACCCACGCTCACCGGCTCCAGATTTAT
CAGCAATAAACCAGCCAGCCGGAAGGGCCGAGCGCAGAAGTGGTCCTGCAACTTTATCCGCCTCCATCCA
GTCTATTAATTGTTGCCGGGAAGCTAGAGTAAGTAGTTCGCCAGTTAATAGTTTGCGCAACGTTGTTGCC
ATTGCTACAGGCATCGTGGTGTCACGCTCGTCGTTTGGTATGGCTTCATTCAGCTCCGGTTCCCAACGAT
CAAGGCGAGTTACATGATCCCCCATGTTGTGCAAAAAAGCGGTTAGCTCCTTCGGTCCTCCGATCGTTGT
CAGAAGTAAGTTGGCCGCAGTGTTATCACTCATGGTTATGGCAGCACTGCATAATTCTCTTACTGTCATG
CCATCCGTAAGATGCTTTTCTGTGACTGGTGAGTACTCAACCAAGTCATTCTGAGAATAGTGTATGCGGC
GACCGAGTTGCTCTTGCCCGGCGTCAATACGGGATAATACCGCGCCACATAGCAGAACTTTAAAAGTGCT
CATCATTGGAAAACGTTCTTCGGGGCGAAAACTCTCAAGGATCTTACCGCTGTTGAGATCCAGTTCGATG
TAACCCACTCGTGCACCCAACTGATCTTCAGCATCTTTTACTTTCACCAGCGTTTCTGGGTGAGCAAAAA
CAGGAAGGCAAAATGCCGCAAAAAAGGGAATAAGGGCGACACGGAAATGTTGAATACTCATACTCTTCCT
TTTTCAATATTATTGAAGCATTTATCAGGGTTATTGTCTCATGAGCGGATACATATTTGAATGTATTTAG
AAAAATAAACAAATAGGGGTTCCGCGCACATTTCCCCGAAAAGTGCCACCTGACGTC
